Addgene plasmid #213518: pRSF_his6_sumo_SARS_CoV2_NSP14
Purpose: Expresses NSP14 of SARS-CoV-2
Depositing lab: Thomas Tuschl. Depositing organization: Rockefeller University. Publication: Small-molecule inhibition of SARS-CoV-2 NSP14 RNA cap methyltransferase. Meyer C, Garzia A, Miller MW, Huggins DJ, Myers RW, Hoffmann HH, Ashbrook AW, Jannath SY, Liverton N, Kargman S, Zimmerman M, Nelson AM, Sharma V, Dolgov E, Cangialosi J, Penalva-Lopez S, Alvarez N, Chang CW, Oswal N, Gonzalez I, Rasheed R, Goldgirsh K, Davis JA, Ramos-Espiritu L, Menezes MR, Larson C, Nitsche J, Ganichkin O, Alwaseem H, Molina H, Steinbacher S, Glickman JF, Perlin DS, Rice CM, Meinke PT, Tuschl T. Nature. 2024 Dec 11. doi: 10.1038/s41586-024-08320-0. PubMed 39663451.
Backbone
  Vector backbone: pRSF-His6-sumo
  Backbone size w/o insert (bp): 3900
  Total vector size (bp): 5500
  Vector type: Bacterial Expression
Growth in bacteria
  Bacterial resistance: Kanamycin, 50 μg/mL
  Growth temperature: 37°C
  Growth strain: DH5alpha
  Copy number: Unknown
Gene/Insert
  Gene/Insert name: SARS-CoV-2 NSP14
  Species: SARS-CoV-2
  Insert size (bp): 1581
  Entrez Gene: ORF1ab (a.k.a. GU280_gp01)
  Tag / fusion protein: N-terminal His6-sumo (N terminal on backbone)
  Cloning method: Restriction Enzyme; 5′ cloning site BamHI (not destroyed); 3′ cloning site XhoI (not destroyed)
  Sequencing primers: 5′ GGCTGATGGAAGCGTTCGCTA; 3′ T7-term
Terms and licenses: Academic/Nonprofit Terms; Industry Terms: Not Available to Industry
How to cite: pRSF_his6_sumo_SARS_CoV2_NSP14 was a gift from Thomas Tuschl (Addgene plasmid # 213518 ; http://n2t.net/addgene:213518 ; RRID:Addgene_213518)
