[The description below was written by a language model from this plasmid's Addgene catalogue record and pLannotate feature annotations shown in this document.]
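Description:
pRSF_his6_sumo_SARS_CoV2_NSP14 is a bacterial expression plasmid of about 5.5 kb built on the pRSF-His6-sumo backbone for producing recombinant SARS-CoV-2 NSP14 in E. coli. It replicates from the RSF1030 origin, which is compatible with other common origins and so allows co-maintenance with additional plasmids. Selection is by kanamycin through an aph(3')-Ia cassette. The backbone also carries lacI with its own promoter. Short hits annotated as tetracycline-resistance fragments and an AmpR promoter fragment appear to be backbone remnants rather than functional markers.

The expression cassette is a standard T7lac arrangement: a T7 promoter followed by a lac operator and the phage T7 gene 10 ribosome binding site, ending in a T7 terminator. Transcription therefore needs a host that supplies T7 RNA polymerase, and it is held off by Lac repressor until IPTG is added. The open reading frame begins with a His6 tag (picked up by the annotation as a fragment of a composite tag), followed by a thrombin cleavage site and a truncated yeast SMT3 SUMO domain. This is fused to the 1,581 bp NSP14 coding segment of ORF1ab, cloned between retained BamHI and XhoI sites. The automated annotation matches this region to the replicase polyprotein and displays text about the 2'-O-methyltransferase, but the catalogue entry identifies the insert as NSP14. S-tag and SET1 fragments lie downstream of the insert, and the record does not indicate whether they are translated.

The His6-SUMO fusion supports affinity purification, and SUMO tags commonly aid solubility and can be removed by a SUMO protease. The associated work concerns small-molecule inhibition of the NSP14 RNA cap methyltransferase, which is consistent with use of the plasmid to supply purified enzyme for biochemical studies.
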