Features (pLannotate 1.2.2; 19 found; start..end, strand, type, name):
    851..928     -  promoter       lacI promoter: lacI
    936..971     -  CDS            TcR (fragment): tetracycline efflux protein; tet; confers resistance to tetracycline
    974..992     +  promoter       T7 promoter: promoter for bacteriophage T7 RNA polymerase
    993..1017    +  protein_bind   lac operator: The lac repressor binds to the lac operator to inhibit transcription in E. coli. This inhibition can be relieved by adding lactose or isopropyl-β-D-thiogalactopyranoside (IPTG). lac repressor encoded by lacI
   1032..1054    +  RBS            RBS: efficient ribosome binding site from bacteriophage T7 gene 10 (Olins and Rangwala, 1989)
   1073..1089    +  CDS            capTEV™ (fragment): composite tag for in vivo biotinylation, TEV protease cleavage, and 6xHis tagging
   1100..1117    +  CDS            thrombin site: thrombin recognition and cleavage site
   1130..1422    +  CDS            SUMO (fragment): cleavable ubiquitin-like protein tag; S. cerevisiae SMT3 (truncated)
   1427..3007    +  CDS            rep (fragment): R1AB_SARS2 - Experimental evidence at protein level: Swiss-Prot protein existence level 1. [2'-O-methyltransferase]: Methyltransferase that mediates mRNA cap 2'-O-ribose methylation to the 5'-cap structure of viral mRNAs. N7-methyl guanosine cap is a prerequisite for binding of nsp16. Therefore plays an essential role in viral mRNAs cap methylation which is essential to evade immune system. From Severe acute respiratory syndrome coronavirus 2 (2019-nCoV) (SARS-CoV-2).
   3026..3067    +  CDS            S-Tag (fragment): affinity and epitope tag derived from pancreatic ribonuclease A
   3097..3114    +  CDS            SET1 (fragment): solubility-enhancement tag derived from T7 phage gene 10B
   3122..3169    +  terminator     T7 terminator: transcription terminator for bacteriophage T7 RNA polymerase
   3333..3390    +  promoter       AmpR promoter (fragment): bla
   3399..4214    -  CDS            KanR: aminoglycoside phosphotransferase; aph(3')-Ia; confers resistance to kanamycin in bacteria or G418 (Geneticin®) in eukaryotes
   4215..4306    -  promoter       AmpR promoter: bla
   4322..5071    -  rep_origin     RSF ori: Plasmids containing the RSF 1030 origin of replication can be propagated in E. coli cells that contain additional plasmids with compatible origins.
   5154..5218    -  CDS            TcR (fragment): tetracycline efflux protein; tet; confers resistance to tetracycline
   5233..5254    -  protein_bind   CAP binding site: CAP binding activates transcription in the presence of cAMP. E. coli catabolite activator protein
   5267..850     -  CDS            lacI (across the origin): lac repressor; lacI; The lac repressor binds to the lac operator to inhibit transcription in E. coli. This inhibition can be relieved by adding lactose or isopropyl-β-D-thiogalactopyranoside (IPTG).
>Addgene plasmid #213518 | pRSF_his6_sumo_SARS_CoV2_NSP14 | addgene full sequence | sequence record 421661 | Addgene NGS Result
GGATATAACATGAGCTGTCTTCGGTATCGTCGTATCCCACTACCGAGATGTCCGCACCAACGCGCAGCCC
GGACTCGGTAATGGCGCGCATTGCGCCCAGCGCCATCTGATCGTTGGCAACCAGCATCGCAGTGGGAACG
ATGCCCTCATTCAGCATTTGCATGGTTTGTTGAAAACCGGACATGGCACTCCAGTCGCCTTCCCGTTCCG
CTATCGGCTGAATTTGATTGCGAGTGAGATATTTATGCCAGCCAGCCAGACGCAGACGCGCCGAGACAGA
ACTTAATGGGCCCGCTAACAGCGCGATTTGCTGGTGACCCAATGCGACCAGATGCTCCACGCCCAGTCGC
GTACCGTCTTCATGGGAGAAAATAATACTGTTGATGGGTGTCTGGTCAGAGACATCAAGAAATAACGCCG
GAACATTAGTGCAGGCAGCTTCCACAGCAATGGCATCCTGGTCATCCAGCGGATAGTTAATGATCAGCCC
ACTGACGCGTTGCGCGAGAAGATTGTGCACCGCCGCTTTACAGGCTTCGACGCCGCTTCGTTCTACCATC
GACACCACCACGCTGGCACCCAGTTGATCGGCGCGAGATTTAATCGCCGCGACAATTTGCGACGGCGCGT
GCAGGGCCAGACTGGAGGTGGCAACGCCAATCAGCAACGACTGTTTGCCCGCCAGTTGTTGTGCCACGCG
GTTGGGAATGTAATTCAGCTCCGCCATCGCCGCTTCCACTTTTTCCCGCGTTTTCGCAGAAACGTGGCTG
GCCTGGTTCACCACGCGGGAAACGGTCTGATAAGAGACACCGGCATACTCTGCGACATCGTATAACGTTA
CTGGTTTCACATTCACCACCCTGAATTGACTCTCTTCCGGGCGCTATCATGCCATACCGCGAAAGGTTTT
GCGCCATTCGATGGTGTCCGGGATCTCGACGCTCTCCCTTATGCGACTCCTGCATTAGGAAATTAATACG
ACTCACTATAGGGGAATTGTGAGCGGATAACAATTCCCCTGTAGAAATAATTTTGTTTAACTTTAATAAG
GAGATATACCATGGGCAGCAGCCATCATCATCATCATCACAGCAGCGGCCTGGTGCCGCGCGGCAGCCAC
ATGGCAAGCATGTCGGACTCAGAAGTCAATCAAGAAGCTAAGCCAGAGGTCAAGCCAGAAGTCAAGCCTG
AGACTCACATCAATTTAAAGGTGTCCGATGGATCTTCAGAGATCTTCTTCAAGATCAAAAAGACCACTCC
TTTAAGAAGGCTGATGGAAGCGTTCGCTAAAAGACAGGGTAAGGAAATGGACTCCTTAAGATTCTTGTAC
GACGGTATTAGAATCCAAGCTGATCAGACCCCTGAAGATTTGGACATGGAGGATAACGATATTATTGAGG
CTCACAGAGAACAGATTGGTGGATCCGCTGAAAATGTAACAGGACTCTTTAAAGATTGTAGTAAGGTAAT
CACTGGGTTACATCCTACACAGGCACCTACACACCTCAGTGTTGACACTAAATTCAAAACTGAAGGTTTA
TGTGTTGACATACCTGGCATACCTAAGGACATGACCTATAGAAGACTCATCTCTATGATGGGTTTTAAAA
TGAATTATCAAGTTAATGGTTACCCTAACATGTTTATCACCCGCGAAGAAGCTATAAGACATGTACGTGC
ATGGATTGGCTTCGATGTCGAGGGGTGTCATGCTACTAGAGAAGCTGTTGGTACCAATTTACCTTTACAG
CTAGGTTTTTCTACAGGTGTTAACCTAGTTGCTGTACCTACAGGTTATGTTGATACACCTAATAATACAG
ATTTTTCCAGAGTTAGTGCTAAACCACCGCCTGGAGATCAATTTAAACACCTCATACCACTTATGTACAA
AGGACTTCCTTGGAATGTAGTGCGTATAAAGATTGTACAAATGTTAAGTGACACACTTAAAAATCTCTCT
GACAGAGTCGTATTTGTCTTATGGGCACATGGCTTTGAGTTGACATCTATGAAGTATTTTGTGAAAATAG
GACCTGAGCGCACCTGTTGTCTATGTGATAGACGTGCCACATGCTTTTCCACTGCTTCAGACACTTATGC
CTGTTGGCATCATTCTATTGGATTTGATTACGTCTATAATCCGTTTATGATTGATGTTCAACAATGGGGT
TTTACAGGTAACCTACAAAGCAACCATGATCTGTATTGTCAAGTCCATGGTAATGCACATGTAGCTAGTT
GTGATGCAATCATGACTAGGTGTCTAGCTGTCCACGAGTGCTTTGTTAAGCGTGTTGACTGGACTATTGA
ATATCCTATAATTGGTGATGAACTGAAGATTAATGCGGCTTGTAGAAAGGTTCAACACATGGTTGTTAAA
GCTGCATTATTAGCAGACAAATTCCCAGTTCTTCACGACATTGGTAACCCTAAAGCTATTAAGTGTGTAC
CTCAAGCTGATGTAGAATGGAAGTTCTATGATGCACAGCCTTGTAGTGACAAAGCTTATAAAATAGAAGA
ATTATTCTATTCTTATGCCACACATTCTGACAAATTCACAGATGGTGTATGCCTATTTTGGAATTGCAAT
GTCGATAGATATCCTGCTAATTCCATTGTTTGTAGATTTGACACTAGAGTGCTATCTAACCTTAACTTGC
CTGGTTGTGATGGTGGCAGTTTGTATGTAAATAAACATGCATTCCACACACCAGCTTTTGATAAAAGTGC
TTTTGTTAATTTAAAACAATTACCATTTTTCTATTACTCTGACAGTCCATGTGAGTCTCATGGAAAACAA
GTAGTGTCAGATATAGATTATGTACCACTAAAGTCTGCTACGTGTATAACACGTTGCAATTTAGGTGGTG
CTGTCTGTAGACATCATGCTAATGAGTACAGATTGTATCTCGATGCTTATAACATGATGATCTCAGCTGG
CTTTAGCTTGTGGGTTTACAAACAATTTGATACTTATAACCTCTGGAACACTTTTACAAGACTTCAGTGA
CCGCTCGAGTCTGGTAAAGAAACCGCTGCTGCGAAATTTGAACGCCAGCACATGGACTCGTCTACTAGCG
CAGCTTAATTAACCTAGGCTGCTGCCACCGCTGAGCAATAACTAGCATAACCCCTTGGGGCCTCTAAACG
GGTCTTGAGGGGTTTTTTGCTGAAACCTCAGGCATTTGAGAAGCACACGGTCACACTGCTTCCGGTAGTC
AATAAACCGGTAAACCAGCAATAGACATAAGCGGCTATTTAACGACCCTGCCCTGAACCGACGACAAGCT
GACGACCGGGTCTCCGCAAGTGGCACTTTTCGGGGAAATGTGCGCGGAACCCCTATTTGTTTATTTTTCT
AAATACATTCAAATATGTATCCGCTCATGAATTAATTCTTAGAAAAACTCATCGAGCATCAAATGAAACT
GCAATTTATTCATATCAGGATTATCAATACCATATTTTTGAAAAAGCCGTTTCTGTAATGAAGGAGAAAA
CTCACCGAGGCAGTTCCATAGGATGGCAAGATCCTGGTATCGGTCTGCGATTCCGACTCGTCCAACATCA
ATACAACCTATTAATTTCCCCTCGTCAAAAATAAGGTTATCAAGTGAGAAATCACCATGAGTGACGACTG
AATCCGGTGAGAATGGCAAAAGTTTATGCATTTCTTTCCAGACTTGTTCAACAGGCCAGCCATTACGCTC
GTCATCAAAATCACTCGCATCAACCAAACCGTTATTCATTCGTGATTGCGCCTGAGCGAGACGAAATACG
CGGTCGCTGTTAAAAGGACAATTACAAACAGGAATCGAATGCAACCGGCGCAGGAACACTGCCAGCGCAT
CAACAATATTTTCACCTGAATCAGGATATTCTTCTAATACCTGGAATGCTGTTTTCCCGGGGATCGCAGT
GGTGAGTAACCATGCATCATCAGGAGTACGGATAAAATGCTTGATGGTCGGAAGAGGCATAAATTCCGTC
AGCCAGTTTAGTCTGACCATCTCATCTGTAACATCATTGGCAACGCTACCTTTGCCATGTTTCAGAAACA
ACTCTGGCGCATCGGGCTTCCCATACAATCGATAGATTGTCGCACCTGATTGCCCGACATTATCGCGAGC
CCATTTATACCCATATAAATCAGCATCCATGTTGGAATTTAATCGCGGCCTAGAGCAAGACGTTTCCCGT
TGAATATGGCTCATACTCTTCCTTTTTCAATATTATTGAAGCATTTATCAGGGTTATTGTCTCATGAGCG
GATACATATTTGAATGTATTTAGAAAAATAAACAAATAGGCATGCAGCGCTCTTCCGCTTCCTCGCTCAC
TGACTCGCTACGCTCGGTCGTTCGACTGCGGCGAGCGGTGTCAGCTCACTCAAAAGCGGTAATACGGTTA
TCCACAGAATCAGGGGATAAAGCCGGAAAGAACATGTGAGCAAAAAGCAAAGCACCGGAAGAAGCCAACG
CCGCAGGCGTTTTTCCATAGGCTCCGCCCCCCTGACGAGCATCACAAAAATCGACGCTCAAGCCAGAGGT
GGCGAAACCCGACAGGACTATAAAGATACCAGGCGTTTCCCCCTGGAAGCTCCCTCGTGCGCTCTCCTGT
TCCGACCCTGCCGCTTACCGGATACCTGTCCGCCTTTCTCCCTTCGGGAAGCGTGGCGCTTTCTCATAGC
TCACGCTGTTGGTATCTCAGTTCGGTGTAGGTCGTTCGCTCCAAGCTGGGCTGTGTGCACGAACCCCCCG
TTCAGCCCGACCGCTGCGCCTTATCCGGTAACTATCGTCTTGAGTCCAACCCGGTAAGACACGACTTATC
GCCACTGGCAGCAGCCATTGGTAACTGATTTAGAGGACTTTGTCTTGAAGTTATGCACCTGTTAAGGCTA
AACTGAAAGAACAGATTTTGGTGAGTGCGGTCCTCCAACCCACTTACCTTGGTTCAAAGAGTTGGTAGCT
CAGCGAACCTTGAGAAAACCACCGTTGGTAGCGGTGGTTTTTCTTTATTTATGAGATGATGAATCAATCG
GTCTATCAAGTCAACGAACAGCTATTCCGTTACTCTAGATTTCAGTGCAATTTATCTCTTCAAATGTAGC
ACCTGAAGTCAGCCCCATACGATATAAGTTGTAATTCTCATGTTAGTCATGCCCCGCGCCCACCGGAAGG
AGCTGACTGGGTTGAAGGCTCTCAAGGGCATCGGTCGAGATCCCGGTGCCTAATGAGTGAGCTAACTTAC
ATTAATTGCGTTGCGCTCACTGCCCGCTTTCCAGTCGGGAAACCTGTCGTGCCAGCTGCATTAATGAATC
GGCCAACGCGCGGGGAGAGGCGGTTTGCGTATTGGGCGCCAGGGTGGTTTTTCTTTTCACCAGTGAGACG
GGCAACAGCTGATTGCCCTTCACCGCCTGGCCCTGAGAGAGTTGCAGCAAGCGGTCCACGCTGGTTTGCC
CCAGCAGGCGAAAATCCTGTTTGATGGTGGTTAACGGCG
